LOCUS       Exported 6395 bp ds-DNA circular SYN 13-MAY-2021
DEFINITION  Mammalian expression plasmid for SARS-CoV-2 nsp7.
ACCESSION   .
VERSION     .
KEYWORDS    pGBW-m4252809
SOURCE      synthetic DNA construct
  ORGANISM  synthetic DNA construct
REFERENCE   1 (bases 1 to 6395)
  TITLE     SARS-CoV-2 protein Mammalian expression constructs, tagged, for
            protein expression and/or purification
REFERENCE   2 (bases 1 to 6395)
  AUTHORS   .
  TITLE     Direct Submission
  JOURNAL   Exported May 13, 2021 from SnapGene Server 1.1.58
            http://www.snapgene.com
FEATURES             Location/Qualifiers
     source          1..6395
                     /organism="synthetic DNA construct"
                     /mol_type="other DNA"
     CDS             257..277
                     /codon_start=1
                     /product="tobacco etch virus (TEV) protease recognition and
                     cleavage site"
                     /label=TEV site
                     /translation="ENLYFQS"
     CDS             278..304
                     /codon_start=1
                     /product="HA (human influenza hemagglutinin) epitope tag"
                     /label=HA
                     /translation="YPYDVPDYA"
     polyA_signal    357..478
                     /label=SV40 poly(A) signal
                     /note="SV40 polyadenylation signal"
     primer_bind     complement(368..387)
                     /label=EBV-rev
                     /note="SV40 polyA terminator, reverse primer"
     primer_bind     422..441
                     /label=SV40pA-R
                     /note="SV40 polyA, reverse primer"
     terminator      593..639
                     /label=T7 terminator
                     /note="transcription terminator for bacteriophage T7 RNA
                     polymerase"
     terminator      669..805
                     /label=rrnG terminator
                     /note="transcription terminator from the E. coli ribosomal
                     RNA rrnG operon (Albrechtsen et al., 1991)"
     misc_feature    850..921
                     /label=3' beta-globin insulator
                     /note="insulator downstream of the human beta-globin locus
                     (Farrell et al., 2002)"
     rep_origin      complement(1147..1735)
                     /direction=LEFT
                     /label=ori
                     /note="high-copy-number ColE1/pMB1/pBR322/pUC origin of
                     replication"
     primer_bind     complement(1227..1246)
                     /label=pBR322ori-F
                     /note="pBR322 origin, forward primer"
     promoter        2235..3444
                     /label=UbC promoter
                     /note="human ubiquitin C promoter"
     primer_bind     3281..3300
                     /label=hUBCpro-F
                     /note="Human Ubiquitin C (UbC) promoter, forward primer"
     CDS             3448..4047
                     /codon_start=1
                     /gene="pac from Streptomyces alboniger"
                     /product="puromycin N-acetyltransferase"
                     /label=PuroR
                     /note="confers resistance to puromycin"
                     /translation="MTEYKPTVRLATRDDVPRAVRTLAAAFADYPATRHTVDPDRHIER
                     VTELQELFLTRVGLDIGKVWVADDGAAVAVWTTPESVEAGAVFAEIGPRMAELSGSRLA
                     AQQQMEGLLAPHRPKEPAWFLATVGVSPDHQGKGLGSAVVLPGVEAAERAGVPAFLETS
                     APRNLPFYERLGFTVTADVEVPEGPRTWCMTRKPGA"
     primer_bind     complement(3448..3467)
                     /label=Puro-R
                     /note="Puromycin resistance gene, reverse primer. Also
                     called puro-variant-R"
     primer_bind     3944..3964
                     /label=Puro-F
                     /note="Puromycin resistance gene, forward primer"
     polyA_signal    4074..4122
                     /note="synthetic polyadenylation signal"
     CDS             4388..5248
                     /codon_start=1
                     /gene="bla"
                     /product="beta-lactamase"
                     /label=AmpR
                     /note="confers resistance to ampicillin, carbenicillin, and
                     related antibiotics"
                     /translation="MSIQHFRVALIPFFAAFCLPVFAHPETLVKVKDAEDQLGARVGYI
                     ELDLNSGKILESFRPEERFPMMSTFKVLLCGAVLSRIDAGQEQLGRRIHYSQNDLVEYS
                     PVTEKHLTDGMTVRELCSAAITMSDNTAANLLLTTIGGPKELTAFLHNMGDHVTRLDRW
                     EPELNEAIPNDERDTTMPVAMATTLRKLLTGELLTLASRQQLIDWMEADKVAGPLLRSA
                     LPAGWFIADKSGAGERGSRGIIAALGPDGKPSRIVVIYTTGSQATMDERNRQIAEIGAS
                     LIKHW"
     primer_bind     complement(4606..4625)
                     /label=Amp-R
                     /note="Ampicillin resistance gene, reverse primer"
     terminator      5261..5397
                     /label=rrnG terminator
                     /note="transcription terminator from the E. coli ribosomal
                     RNA rrnG operon (Albrechtsen et al., 1991)"
     misc_feature    5549..5620
                     /label=5' beta-globin insulator
                     /note="insulator upstream of the human beta-globin locus
                     (Farrell et al., 2002)"
     terminator      5625..5671
                     /label=T7 terminator
                     /note="transcription terminator for bacteriophage T7 RNA
                     polymerase"
     polyA_signal    5689..5737
                     /note="synthetic polyadenylation signal"
     enhancer        5818..6121
                     /label=CMV enhancer
                     /note="human cytomegalovirus immediate early enhancer"
     promoter        6123..6325
                     /label=CMV promoter
                     /note="human cytomegalovirus (CMV) immediate early
                     promoter"
     primer_bind     6276..6296
                     /label=CMV-F
                     /note="Human CMV immediate early promoter, forward primer"
ORIGIN
        1 caccatgagc aaaatgtctg acgtcaagtg tacatccgta gttctgttat cagtgcttca
       61 acagctgcgg gtggagagtt cgtcaaagct ctgggcccag tgcgtgcagc tgcacaatga
      121 tatattgctc gcgaaagata ctacggaagc tttcgagaag atggtcagct tgctatctgt
      181 tctactgagc atgcaaggag cagtagacat caacaaactt tgcgaagaga tgttagacaa
      241 ccgagccacc ctgcaagaaa acctttactt tcagtcgtac ccctatgacg taccagatta
      301 tgcgtaagct agcttgactg actgagatac agcgtacctt cagctcacag acatgataag
      361 atacattgat gagtttggac aaaccacaac tagaatgcag tgaaaaaaat gctttatttg
      421 tgaaatttgt gatgctattg ctttatttgt aaccattata agctgcaata aacaagttaa
      481 caacaacaat tgcattcatt ttatgtttca ggttcagggg gaggtgtggg aggtttttta
      541 aagcaagtaa aacctctaca aatgtggtat tggcccatct ctatcggtat cgtagcataa
      601 ccccttgggg cctctaaacg ggtcttgagg ggttttttgt gcccctcggg ccggattgct
      661 atctaccggc attggcgcag aaaaaaatgc ctgatgcgac gctgcgcgtc ttatactccc
      721 acatatgcca gattcagcaa cggatacggc ttccccaact tgcccacttc catacgtgtc
      781 ctccttacca gaaatttatc cttaaggtcg tcagctatcc tgcaggcgat ctctcgattt
      841 cgatcaagac attcctttaa tggtcttttc tggacaccac taggggtcag aagtagttca
      901 tcaaactttc ttccctccct aatctcattg gttaccttgg gctatcgaaa cttaattaac
      961 cagtcaagtc agctacttgg cgagatcgac ttgtctgggt ttcgactacg ctcagaattg
     1021 cgtcagtcaa gttcgatctg gtccttgcta ttgcacccgt tctccgatta cgagtttcat
     1081 ttaaatcatg tgagcaaaag gccagcaaaa ggccaggaac cgtaaaaagg ccgcgttgct
     1141 ggcgtttttc cataggctcc gcccccctga cgagcatcac aaaaatcgac gctcaagtca
     1201 gaggtggcga aacccgacag gactataaag ataccaggcg tttccccctg gaagctccct
     1261 cgtgcgctct cctgttccga ccctgccgct taccggatac ctgtccgcct ttctcccttc
     1321 gggaagcgtg gcgctttctc atagctcacg ctgtaggtat ctcagttcgg tgtaggtcgt
     1381 tcgctccaag ctgggctgtg tgcacgaacc ccccgttcag cccgaccgct gcgccttatc
     1441 cggtaactat cgtcttgagt ccaacccggt aagacacgac ttatcgccac tggcagcagc
     1501 cactggtaac aggattagca gagcgaggta tgtaggcggt gctacagagt tcttgaagtg
     1561 gtggcctaac tacggctaca ctagaagaac agtatttggt atctgcgctc tgctgaagcc
     1621 agttaccttc ggaaaaagag ttggtagctc ttgatccggc aaacaaacca ccgctggtag
     1681 cggtggtttt tttgtttgca agcagcagat tacgcgcaga aaaaaaggat ctcaagaaga
     1741 tcctttgatc ttttctacgg ggtctgacgc tcagtggaac gaaaactcac gttaagggat
     1801 tttggtcatg agattatcaa aaaggatctt cacctagatc cttttaaatt aaaaatgaag
     1861 ttttaaatca atctaaagta tatatgagta aacttggtct gacagttacc aatgcttaat
     1921 cagtgaggca cctatctcag cgatctgtct atttcgttca tccatagttg catttaaatt
     1981 tccgaactct ccaaggccct cgtcggaaaa tcttcaaacc tttcgtccga tccatcttgc
     2041 aggctacctc tcgaacgaac tatcgcaagt ctcttggccg gccttgcgcc ttggctattg
     2101 cttggcagcg cctatcgcca ggtattactc caatcccgaa tatccgagat cgggatcacc
     2161 cgagagaagt tcaacctaca tcctcaatcc cgatctatcc gagatccgag gaatatcgaa
     2221 atcggggcgc gcctggcctc cgcgccgggt tttggcgcct cccgcgggcg cccccctcgt
     2281 cacggcgagc gctgccacgt cagacgaagg gcgcaggagc gtcctgatcc ttccgcccgg
     2341 acgctcagga cagcggcccg ctgctcataa gactcggcct tagaacccca gtatcagcag
     2401 aaggacattt taggacggga cttgggtgac tctagggcac tggttttctt tccagagagc
     2461 ggaacaggcg aggaaaagta gtcccttctc ggcgattctg cggagggatc tccgtggggc
     2521 ggtgaacgcc gatgattata taaggacgcg ccgggtgtgg cacagctagt tccgtcgcag
     2581 ccgggatttg ggtcgcggtt cttgtttgtg gatcgctgtg atcgtcactt ggtgagtagc
     2641 gggctgctgg gctggccggg gctttcgtgg ccgccgggcc gctcggtggg acggaagcgt
     2701 gtggagagac cgccaagggc tgtagtctgg gtccgcgagc aaggttgccc tgaactgggg
     2761 gttgggggga gcgcagcaaa atggcggctg ttcccgagtc ttgaatggaa gacgcttgtg
     2821 aggcgggctg tgaggtcgtt gaaacaaggt ggggggcatg gtgggcggca agaacccaag
     2881 gtcttgagcc cttcgctaat gcgggaaagc tcttattcgg gtgagatggg ctgggcacca
     2941 tctggggacc ctgacgtgaa gtttgtcact gactggagaa ctcggtttgt cgtctgttgc
     3001 gggggcggca gttatggcgg tgccgttggg cagtgcaccc gtacctttgg gagcgcgcgc
     3061 cctcgtcgtg tcgtgacgtc acccgttctg ttggcttata atgcagggtg gggccaccag
     3121 ccggtaggtg tgcggtaggc ttttctccgt cgcaggacgc agggttcggg cctagggtag
     3181 gctctcctga atcgacaggc gccggacctc tggtgagggg agggataagt gaggcgtcag
     3241 tttctttggt cggttttatg tacctatctt cttaagtagc tgaagctccg gttttgaact
     3301 atgcgctcgg ggttggcgag tgtgttttgt gaagtttttt aggcaccttt tgaaatgtaa
     3361 tcatttgggt caatatgtaa ttttcagtgt tagacttgta aattgtccgc taaattctgg
     3421 ccgtttttgg cttttttgtt agacaacatg accgagtaca agcccacggt gcgcctcgcc
     3481 acccgcgacg acgtccccag ggccgtacgc accctcgccg ccgcgttcgc cgactacccc
     3541 gccacgcgcc acaccgtcga tccggaccgc cacatcgagc gggtcaccga gctgcaagaa
     3601 ctcttcctca cgcgcgtcgg gctcgacatc ggcaaggtgt gggtcgcgga cgacggcgcc
     3661 gcggtggcgg tctggaccac gccggagagc gtcgaagcgg gggcggtgtt cgccgagatc
     3721 ggcccgcgca tggccgagtt gagcggttcc cggctggccg cgcagcaaca gatggagggc
     3781 ctcctggcgc cgcaccggcc caaggagccc gcgtggttcc tggccaccgt cggcgtctcg
     3841 cccgaccacc agggcaaggg tctgggcagc gccgtcgtgc tccccggagt ggaggccgcc
     3901 gagcgcgccg gggtgcccgc cttcctggag acctccgcgc cccgcaacct ccccttctac
     3961 gagcggctcg gcttcaccgt caccgccgac gtcgaggtgc ccgaaggacc gcgcacctgg
     4021 tgcatgaccc gcaagcccgg tgcctaggct agtatgtaag cctagtctta gataataaaa
     4081 tcgctatcca tcgaagatgg atgtgtgttg gttttttgtg tgtgtaacgc taggcgcgcc
     4141 tggtgtaccg agaacgatcc tctcagtgcg agtctcgacg atccatatcg ttgcttggca
     4201 gtcagccagt cggaatccag cttgggaccc aggaagtcca atcgtcagat attgtactca
     4261 agcctggtca cggcagcgta ccgatctgtt taaacctaga tattgatagt ctgatcggtc
     4321 aacgtataat cgagtcctag cttttgcaaa catctatcaa gagacaggat cagcaggagg
     4381 ctttcgcatg agtattcaac atttccgtgt cgcccttatt cccttttttg cggcattttg
     4441 ccttcctgtt tttgctcacc cagaaacgct ggtgaaagta aaagatgctg aagatcagtt
     4501 gggtgcgcga gtgggttaca tcgaactgga tctcaacagc ggtaagatcc ttgagagttt
     4561 tcgccccgaa gaacgctttc caatgatgag cacttttaaa gttctgctat gtggcgcggt
     4621 attatcccgt attgacgccg ggcaagagca actcggtcgc cgcatacact attctcagaa
     4681 tgacttggtt gagtattcac cagtcacaga aaagcatctt acggatggca tgacagtaag
     4741 agaattatgc agtgctgcca taaccatgag tgataacact gcggccaact tacttctgac
     4801 aacgattgga ggaccgaagg agctaaccgc ttttttgcac aacatggggg atcatgtaac
     4861 tcgccttgat cgttgggaac cggagctgaa tgaagccata ccaaacgacg agcgtgacac
     4921 cacgatgcct gtagcaatgg caacaacctt gcgtaaacta ttaactggcg aactacttac
     4981 tctagcttcc cggcaacagt tgatagactg gatggaggcg gataaagttg caggaccact
     5041 tctgcgctcg gcccttccgg ctggctggtt tattgctgat aaatctggag ccggtgagcg
     5101 tgggtctcgc ggtatcattg cagcactggg gccagatggt aagccctccc gtatcgtagt
     5161 tatctacacg acggggagtc aggcaactat ggatgaacga aatagacaga tcgctgagat
     5221 aggtgcctca ctgattaagc attggtaacc gattctaggt gcattggcgc agaaaaaaat
     5281 gcctgatgcg acgctgcgcg tcttatactc ccacatatgc cagattcagc aacggatacg
     5341 gcttccccaa cttgcccact tccatacgtg tcctccttac cagaaattta tccttaagat
     5401 cccgaatcgt ttaaactcga ctctggctct atcgaatctc cgtcgtttcg agcttacgcg
     5461 aacagccgtg gcgctcattt gctcgtcggg catcgaatct cgtcagctat cgtcagctta
     5521 cctttttggc agcgatcgcg gctcccgaca tcttggacca ttagctccac aggtatcttc
     5581 ttccctctag tggtcataac agcagcttca gctacctctc aattcaaaaa acccctcaag
     5641 acccgtttag aggccccaag gggttatgct atcaatcgtt gcgttacaca cacaaaaaac
     5701 caacacacat ccatcttcga tggatagcga ttttattatc taactgctga tcgagtgtag
     5761 ccagatctag taatcaatta cggggtcatt agttcatagc ccatatatgg agttccgcgt
     5821 tacataactt acggtaaatg gcccgcctgg ctgaccgccc aacgaccccc gcccattgac
     5881 gtcaataatg acgtatgttc ccatagtaac gccaataggg actttccatt gacgtcaatg
     5941 ggtggagtat ttacggtaaa ctgcccactt ggcagtacat caagtgtatc atatgccaag
     6001 tacgccccct attgacgtca atgacggtaa atggcccgcc tggcattatg cccagtacat
     6061 gaccttatgg gactttccta cttggcagta catctacgta ttagtcatcg ctattaccat
     6121 gctgatgcgg ttttggcagt acatcaatgg gcgtggatag cggtttgact cacggggatt
     6181 tccaagtctc caccccattg acgtcaatgg gagtttgttt tggcaccaaa atcaacggga
     6241 ctttccaaaa tgtcgtaaca actccgcccc attgacgcaa atgggcggta ggcgtgtacg
     6301 gtgggaggtc tatataagca gagctggttt agtgaaccgt cagatcagat ctttgtcgat
     6361 cctaccatcc actcgacaca cccgccagcg gccgc
//
