[The description below was written by a language model from this plasmid's Addgene catalogue record and the feature table of its GenBank file.]
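Description:
pGBW-m4252809 is a mammalian expression plasmid for SARS-CoV-2 nsp7, a small non-structural protein released from the ORF1ab polyprotein. It is built on a pTwist_CMV_Puro_6 backbone from which an AarI site was removed. The circular construct is 6,395 bp and is propagated in E. coli at high copy from a ColE1/pUC-type origin under ampicillin selection (beta-lactamase).

The wild-type nsp7 coding sequence (about 250 bp) is driven by the human cytomegalovirus immediate-early enhancer and promoter. The insert itself is not annotated as a feature in the sequence record, but it evidently occupies the stretch that runs across the plasmid's numbering origin, between the CMV promoter and the tag. It reads in frame into a backbone-encoded C-terminal TEV protease recognition site followed by an HA epitope. The HA tag allows detection or immunocapture of nsp7, and TEV cleavage can then remove it. An SV40 polyadenylation signal terminates the transcript. A separate cassette places puromycin N-acetyltransferase under the human ubiquitin C promoter with a synthetic poly(A) signal, which allows puromycin selection of transfected mammalian cells.

The expression region is flanked by 5' and 3' beta-globin insulator elements, along with T7 and rrnG transcription terminators and an additional synthetic poly(A) signal upstream of the CMV enhancer. These elements help isolate the cassettes from read-through and neighbouring transcriptional activity. The plasmid belongs to a set of tagged SARS-CoV-2 protein constructs intended for expression and/or purification of viral proteins in mammalian cells.
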