Addgene plasmid #153715: pGBW-m4252809
Purpose: Mammalian expression plasmid for SARS-CoV-2 nsp7
Depositing lab: Ginkgo Bioworks & Benjie Chen. Depositing organization: Ginkgo Bioworks.
Backbone
  Vector backbone: pTwist_CMV_Puro_6 with AarI site removed
  Backbone size w/o insert (bp): 6080
  Vector type: Mammalian Expression
  Selectable markers: Puromycin
Growth in bacteria
  Bacterial resistance: Ampicillin, 100 μg/mL
  Growth temperature: 37°C
  Growth strain: DH5alpha
  Copy number: High Copy
Gene/Insert
  Gene/Insert name: SARS-CoV-2 nsp7
  Species: Severe acute respiratory syndrome coronavirus 2
  Insert size (bp): 248
  Mutation: wt
  Entrez Gene: ORF1ab (a.k.a. GU280_gp01)
  Promoter: CMV
  Tag / fusion protein: Cleavable TEV;HA (C terminal on backbone)
  Cloning method: Unknown
Resource information
  A portion of this plasmid was derived from a plasmid made by: GinkgoBioworks
Depositor comments: NCBI reference sequence: 43740578
How to cite: pGBW-m4252809 was a gift from Ginkgo Bioworks & Benjie Chen (Addgene plasmid # 153715 ; http://n2t.net/addgene:153715 ; RRID:Addgene_153715)
